>Addgene plasmid #40250 | pAM1954 | depositor full sequence | sequence record 51675 | pAM1954 sequence 11002 bps
AGCTCGAATTGATCCTTTTTGATAATCTCATGACCAAAATCCCTTAACGTGAGTTTTCGTTCCACTGAGC
GTCAGACCCCGTAGAAAAGATCAAAGGATCTTCTTGAGATCCTTTTTTTCTGCGCGTAATCTGCTGCTTG
CAAACAAAAAAACCACCGCTACCAGCGGTGGTTTGTTTGCCGGATCAAGAGCTACCAACTCTTTTTCCGA
AGGTAACTGGCTTCAGCAGAGCGCAGATACCAAATACTGTCCTTCTAGTGTAGCCGTAGTTAGGCCACCA
CTTCAAGAACTCTGTAGCACCGCCTACATACCTCGCTCTGCTAATCCTGTTACCAGTGGCTGCTGCCAGT
GGCGATAAGTCGTGTCTTACCGGGTTGGACTCAAGACGATAGTTACCGGATAAGGCGCAGCGGTCGGGCT
GAACGGGGGGTTCGTGCACACAGCCCAGCTTGGAGCGAACGACCTACACCGAACTGAGATACCTACAGCG
TGAGCATTGAGAAAGCGCCACGCTTCCCGAAGGGAGAAAGGCGGACAGGTATCCGGTAAGCGGCAGGGTC
GGAACAGGAGAGCGCACGAGGGAGCTTCCAGGGGGAAACGCCTGGTATCTTTATAGTCCTGTCGGGTTTC
GCCACCTCTGACTTGAGCGTCGATTTTTGTGATGCTCGTCAGGGGGGCGGAGCCTATGGAAAAACGCCAG
CAACGCGGCCTTTTTACGGTTCCTGGCCTTTTGCTGGCCTTTTGCTCACATGTTCTTTCCTGCGTTATCC
CCTGATTCTGTGGATAACCGTATTACCGCCTTTGAGTGAGCTGATACCGCTCGCCGCAGCCGAACGACCG
AGCGCAGCGAGTCAGTGAGCGAGGAAGCGGAAGAGCGCCTGATGCGGTATTTTCTCCTTACGCATCTGTG
CGGTATTTCACACCGCATATGGTGCACTCTCAGTACAATCTGCTCTGATGCCGCATAGTTAAGCCAGTAT
ACACTCCGCTATCGCTACGTGACTGGGTCATGGCTGCGCCCCGACACCCGCCAACACCCGCTGACGCGCC
CTGACGGGCTTGTCTGCTCCCGGCATCCGCTTACAGACAAGCTGTGACCGTCTCCGGGAGCTGCATGTGT
CAGAGGTTTTCACCGTCATCACCGAAACGCGCGAGGCAGCTGCGGTAAAGCTCATCAGCGTGGTCGTGAA
GCGATTCACAGATGTCTGCCTGTTCATCCGCGTCCAGCTCGTTGAGTTTCTCCAGAAGCGTTAATGTCTG
GCTTCTGATAAAGCGGGCCTGCCACCATACCCACGCCGAAACAAGCGCTCATGAGCCCGAAGTGGCGAGC
CCGATCTTCCCCATCGGTGATGTCGGCGATATAGGCGCCAGCAACCGCACCTGTGGCGCCGGTGATGCCG
GTGGGCGAAGAACTCCAGCATGAGATCCCCGCGCTGGAGGATCATCCAGCCGGCGTCCCGGAAAACGATT
CCGAAGCCCAACCTTTCATAGAAGGCGGCGGTGGAATCGAAATCTCGTGATGGCAGGTTGGGCGTCGCTT
GGTCGGTCATTTCGAACCCCAGAGTCCCGCTCAGAAGAACTCGTCAAGAAGGCGATAGAAGGCGATGCGC
TGCGAATCGGGAGCGGCGATACCGTAAAGCACGAGGAAGCGGTCAGCCCATTCGCCGCCAAGCTCTTCAG
CAATATCACGGGTAGCCAACGCTATGTCCTGATAGCGGTCCGCCACACCCAGCCGGCCACAGTCGATGAA
TCCAGAAAAGCGGCCATTTTCCACCATGATATTCGGCAAGCAGGCATCGCCATGGGTCACGACGAGATCC
TCGCCGTCGGGCATGCGCGCCTTGAGCCTGGCGAACAGTTCGGCTGGCGCGAGCCCCTGATGCTCTTCGT
CCAGATCATCCTGATCGACAAGACCGGCTTCCATCCGAGTACGTGCTCGCTCGATGCGATGTTTCGCTTG
GTGGTCGAATGGGCAGGTAGCCGGATCAAGCGTATGCAGCCGCCGCATTGCATCAGCCATGATGGATACT
TTCTCGGCAGGAGCAAGGTGAGATGACAGGAGATCCTGCCCCGGCACTTCGCCCAATAGCAGCCAGTCCC
TTCCCGCTTCAGTGACAACGTCGAGCACAGCTGCGCAAGGAACGCCCGTCGTGGCCAGCCACGATAGCCG
CGCTGCCTCGTCCTGCAGTTCATTCAGGGCACCGGACAGGTCGGTCTTGACAAAAAGAACCGGGCGCCCC
TGCGCTGACAGCCGGAACACGGCGGCATCAGAGCAGCCGATTGTCTGTTGTGCCCAGTCATAGCCGAATA
GCCTCTCCACCCAAGCGGCCGGAGAACCTGCGTGCAATCCATCTTGTTCAATCATGCGAAACGATCCTCA
TCCTGTCTCTTGATCAGATCTTGATCCCCTGCGCCATCAGATCCTTGGCGGCAAGAAAGCCATCCAGTTT
ACTTTGCAGGGCTTCCCAACCTTACCAGAGGGCGCCCCAGCTGGCAATTCCGGTTCGCTTGCTGTCCATA
AAACCGCCCAGTCTAGCTATCGCCATGTAAGCCCACTGCAAGCTACCTGCTTTCTCTTTGCGCTTGCGTT
TTCCCTTGTCCAGATAGCCCAGTAGCTGACATTCATCCGGGGTCAGCACCGTTTCTGCGGACTGGCTTTC
TACGTGTTCCGCTTCCTTTAGCAGCCCTTGCGCCCTGAGTGCTTGCGGCAGCGTGAAGCTTTCTCTGAGC
TGTAACAGCCTGACCGCAACAAACGAGAGGATCGAGACCATCCGCTCCAGATTATCCGGCTCCTCCATGC
GTTGCCTCTCGGCTCCTGCTCCGGTTTTCCATGCCTTATGGAACTCCTCGATCCGCCAGCGATGGGTATA
AATGTCGATGACGCGCAAGGCTTGGGCTAGCGACTCGACCGGTTCGCCGGTCAGCAACAACCATTTCAAC
GGGGTCTCACCCTTGGGCGGGTTAATCTCCTCGGCCAGCACCGCGTTGAGCGTGATATTCCCCTGTTTTA
GCGTGATGCGCCCACTGCGCATAGAAATTGCATCAACGCATATAGCGCTAGCAGCACGCCATAGTGACTG
GCGATGCTGTCGGAATGGACGATATCTAGACTTATATAGACACTAATATAGACAATAGTTTATACTGCTA
TCTATACAAGTATAGACATTATCTAATCATGGCAGACAAAACTCTAGCCACTTTTCGTATTGACTCCGAA
GAATGGGAGTCTTTTAAAAACCTTGCTAGTTCTGAAAGTTCCAACGCCTCAGCACTGTTAACAGAATTTG
TTCGTTGGTATTTGGCAGGTAACAGGTTTAATACTCCCACTTCTCACACTCCCACCCATCTAGACACATC
CCTCGAACAGCGTATAGACAATATTGAACAACGTCTAGATAAAGTCACAACTAATAATCTAGACAATATA
GATGAATTTATAGACAAGCGTATAGAAGATAATCTAGCAACACGTCTAGACAAACTTCAATCGCAACTGG
AGGAACTGCGGGGAAAATCGAAAGCCCGGTAGTTCAGGCAGAAGGACAAGCTACCGGGCAAGACAGAAAG
AATATAGACAATAGTATAGACAATCTAGACAAATTGGAGGCAACCCGCGATCGCACCCTCAATAAGCTAA
AAATGGGTAGGCAGTCAGCCGCCGGGAAAGCCATCGACGCGTTTATCAAAGAGTTGCTTTCTTCAGGAGA
CAACATAAGCTGAAGTTATCAAAATTCTGTCCTTACGTCGAAAGCCTGATTTTACCGTGCAACGATTGAT
AAGCTTGGCTAAACTAGCACTGGCTTTCAACAGAAAGCATACGAAGAATCAATAGATATAGCCACCAATT
CCACAAAATGCAGATAACGTGTAGAGTATTGGAATGCTTAATCTGTAAGGGTTATGAAGGTTAACGGCAA
CGGACGAGCCAAAATACTCACCTCCGACGAACTCAGGCGACTGTTTAGCGACGGATTCACCACACCGCGC
GATCGCGTTTTGTTTGGCATCTGTCTATTCACCGGTTGCCGCGTTAGTGAAGCTCTAGCACTCCAAACAA
CGGACATTAAAGGCGAAACACTAACCTTTAGGAAGTCTACCACCAAAGGGAAACTCAAAACCCGCGTGGT
TGACATCCAGCCAGGACTAGCCGCACTCATGGCTGACTATCACCCCAAACCGGGAACCCTGTTCCCTGGC
ATGAGGGGAGTCAGCGATAGGCTCACGCGATACGCGGCGGATAAAATCTTGCGCGATGCAGCCAAAAGAA
TCGGGCTAGAAGGCATCAGTACCCACAGTTTCCGCCGTACTGCCCTCAACCAAATGTCTAGCGCCGGTAT
CCCGTTGCGACACATTCAAGAGATATCCGGTCACAATGACCTTGGCACACTGCAACGCTATCTTGAAGTT
ACACCCGAACAGCGACGCAAAGCTGTATCCGTGATTGGCTTCTAATGTACGCCAACGCTGTTTAGACCCC
TATGGGTGCTAAAAAAAGACGCAGCCTAAACACACGCTCTACACTTGAGGATACTTTTAAAGTATCCATC
GGTTCTAGAACTCTGCACACGTTCCGGACTTTGGAAACGTTATACCTTTCCCTGTGTTGCAGAATGCTGC
AATATTTCTTCGACAAGTTAACTTGTGACTGGTTTAATATTTTCTCAAATTGCCCCAAAACAACACGCCT
AAATCCTTAGACGTTTCTGTGGAAACCTATTAGGTTTTTATCGCCGTTGTTTTAGTGGTAAACCCAAAGG
GTTTGTATATTCTTGTATGAAGTTCGACTCTGAGGGTTAAGAAGAATGGCTCGCCGAATTTTTTACAAGT
GGAAACCGATTAAAGGTTAAGGGTCAATCGGGACGATGAATATTTTCTAATTGTGACCTTCTCCATCTAA
TAAGCTTTCTTTGGGGTTAAGGTCGAAGAAAGTACTACGCATGATCTGCATACGATCTCTATTGCCAAAA
AGCCGCGACCCTATAGGCTCTCGGTCATGCTGCACTAGTTCGTGTCGATCACTATACTGGTTGCCGCAGC
ATTTCACGCTAAAAAAAAATTCTTAAAAATGTCCTTCATATCTCGCCAGAGTGGCAACCTATTACAAAAC
GGTTGCCTACCCGACCGGCTCGATTTTCGCTGAAGTGGCACTGTGACAGTTTGAAATGGTACTTCCGCCG
TGCTGCTGACATCGTTGTTAGGGTGAATTGTTCGCGGTAGATGTTGCACCGATTCATGAACACCTTGTCA
CCCACTTTGAATAATCGACCGTCAAATTCAGTCGCGTCAATTTGGTAAGTGTTGGGCTGTCTCTTTTTGG
CTCCAGGGGCAATGCCATCAGAAAACACAACCGCGTCACCCATAACTTGATAACCGATATCAGTTTTGGT
TCCAGTGAAAGCCCAAAATTCAGACGCGTCATTATTCCGAGCGTGCCGGAGTTGATTGTACTCAATTTTG
GCTTGGCAAAGTTGACGGCGATTCATGCCCAGCTGCTTTTGATGTCGTCGCACTGTGCGCTTGTGAATAC
CCAACTCACAGCTGACAGCTTTTTGAGATGTACCATAGTGGATGAAACTTTTTGAGACGAATATCCGCGA
CGAACTAATGTGAAGTACACAAGGTACTTCCCCCTCTGGCGATTTAAGAGAGGATTGCCTTGTGTCCTTC
ACTAGCTCGTTCGGGTGTGGCGCTCCAAAAAGTTTTCTGTACTCTGGTTTAAGTTGTCTGTTGGCCGCAT
AGCGGCTCTTTTGTTGAAAGCTTTGTGTGACTATGCCAGTGGTCAGTGAGCGTAAATCGCTTAACACTTG
GACTAAAGGCACTACTGCAACATCACCCCATCTTTTTAAATTTAGGTTGTAACAAACTTGAAACATACCG
CCCAAGTAGACGGTTATCATTCCTGCTTTAATTTTGTAGCGGCGGAATGCTCCTATTTTTTTTCCATCCT
GTAACCAACGGTAAACAGACTTATCACTACAATCTAAGAACGTCTGTACTACAGGCAATGGCAATGTTAA
ATGACCAGACCCATCCTTATCAAGCGCTCGACACAAATACCACAACCGCGCACAAGGTTCTCGACCAATG
CGAGTGTGTACCCTGACCGTGTAAGTGCCAAGAATTATTTCAGTTTGTAGTTCCCTTGTAAGCAGGGTTA
GTGATACATTTGTATTTAAGCTTTCTGGGCTGATCATTTGGAAATGTCTCAGTCCAGTACCTATTGAATG
TTATTTGCTTAACCTGAAGCTAAATAAAACTTGTTAACTACACCCATTAATTGATAAATTCAAAGCACGT
TTTTTCTGTTTGGTGTTTGGTGTGGTAACAATTCTGTGTATGTGTGTTTTATTTAGCTTCGGTTAAGTAG
CATAACAACCTCCAAGCACTGAACTTTTTTTAATAGGTAATTTAAACTTTGCCTATCGGCAAAATTTTCA
ATCAATTGTACGCCAAAGTGTTGCATGATCAACGTTTGACTTATTTTTGTATTTACTAAATACTGAATTT
CGCCGTGACGCTTTTTACAGATGGAAATTCACGGCAAAATGTTTTTTGCTAACTTTGCTATGTAAAACAA
GAAACTTGGCACTCGGTTATTACTAAATAAACTGGTAAAAAATAACCATTAGAACCAAAAAGAACGAAAA
CCAGTACACCCTTGCCAGTTTTCAAGCTTTTGCTATGACGACTCTAATAATCGGGTTTAACACCATTCCG
CTTTGAGAAAATTATCCTTGTACAGCAAGTAACAGTCAATGCTAAACGCACCGCTACAAATCCTTAAGTT
TTTCCAGTAGCGATTTACCTTCTTGGTAACTGCCCGCCTTGATAGCCCAGAATGTCTTTAATCACTGTAA
CTTTCTGAAAAACGCCTGCGTTCCAGACAGGCTTTTGCCACTTTTGCTAGGGTTTCATCTCTTGGATCTG
GTAGGGATGAAACGGGCTGTAATGCTTGTTCTGAGGTCGGTTGACGCCGTTGTGGACGTGGGTGAAAACT
GGTTACAGACTGAACCGGGGCATAACCATTATGTAACTGCTTTACATCTTGGTAACTGACACGGCATATC
ATCCACCATGCAGCGATATTTCCCCGAGCTTTAACCACTCCACAAGGGCAAGGTCTTTTAAGGACTTGGC
GTGGCTAACTGCAAACTTACCCAGGCGTAACATCCTAAACACTTACGGACACCGCCTTCACCCTCGATAC
CTAAGGTCTTGACATTATCATCTTGAGTCAGCCCAATAACAAAACGCTTGGGCTTGCGGCCGCGCCTGGC
GTGTTTGATGAGCCATTCGGTTGCTATCTCGACTTCATCTCTCAGCAGTGGCAGTTCTTCAGCAATTAAA
ACGCTTTCTTTTCCTGCTAGTGCCTTATCCCCAGACTCACCCCGTAGCTCAATCCGGCGCTGCAATTCCT
CCAGGTCAGCAGCCATGCCCGACTGTATAGCCTCAAAGTCACCACGGCGGCCAATGACATTTAACCCCGT
CCACTCGTCCGGTGCAGCGTCAGCGTCATAGACTGTCACCTCACCCCCGACTTGATAAGCAAGCCATTGG
GCTATGGTGCTTTTGCCAGTTCCCGTATCCCCAACTATTAAACAGTGCTTACCAGACAGAGCTTGCATCA
AGTCGGTGATGATTCCCTCTGGTTCGACCGCAAGGGTGACGGCGGTAGTGTCAATGATAGCCGCGCCGTA
AGTGCCAGCATAGGGCAATTGGTCGTAAACTTTGACCAAGTTGTATACAGACTGTCTACACCACTTCACC
ACTGTTAACGCTGTTTGCAAAGCGTAAGACGTGGCATCAAATAAAAATATGCTGGCACTAAAAGTTAATC
GCCCCAATCCCCACAGTAAAAACCTGCCTAGCTGTTGACGACTAGGCAAGTGCATTTCAATCCAGTCATT
TGCCATAAATCACCCCGTCTTTAAAGCCTTGCAGTTGAGCGCGACAGGTATTTAACTGTGCTTGTAACTC
TGTTTGCTGGTTTTGATACCACAGACTGACGGCGGCGGCCGCCAGTCCTAAAAATAGAAACTGGCGATCG
CTCATTATTGACTTACTCCCTGTTGATTAGCGTGGTAGTGAGTCATAGCCGCATTGACCGCTTCTTGGGC
TTGGGGTGTTCTGCCAAGATTGGGTTTTGTAGGGTCATCGTTGGCTACGACTAAGGACGCTTGTTCGGCT
ATCGCTTGCGGGACACCAACTTTAGTTAACTCTGTCAAGGATACTTGGTAAAGTCGCTCGTTCATTAGCC
GATTCTCCGGTACATAAAACTGTTGCTGGCAGTCCCTTCATTGGCGACGAGTTCTTCAGCCGGAGTATCA
GCGATAATGTCAGCCCAGCCGGTGACATTATTATTAATAATGTTTTGTTCGGCAATTGCACCCAAGCCAG
GACGCGCCGTTTCAAACTCAGAGATGACTTGCTGCTCTTTCTCGGTGAGTGGTCTATCTGTCATGATAAT
TATGTCCTTCATTATGTAGGCGATTCCAGTGGGTGTTTACGAGGCAGTCCACAGGAATCAGTGCGATTCA
CCTTTAAGGTGAATCGTCATCAAAAAATCACTCGGTAGCAACGACCCGAACCGACCAGGATTGATTTCCC
GGTTCTCAGTTCGCAGGCTTTTGAGCGCGTCACCTTGACCATTGGGTAACTGCCATCAGCCGATAAGCTA
AACGGGCTGTATAGCGGTAAAGCATCCCACACAGTCGGGCTGGCATCAACTTTGCAGGAATAGCTCACGT
CACTCATCTCACTCGCGCCTGGGTTGGATGGCAGCGAAGGCAGATTACGACGCAGTTTTTTACTGGCACT
TTTACCCGCATTAAAAACGGGTACAGTGCCATTGTTGACGGTCTGTACTTCGGTCATATACTCGGTGTAC
ACTTAATACACTCTATACTATTACTGCCGATTAGTACATTTGTCAATCACTCTTTGCACAAGGTGTATGA
TATGGACTCAGGAGTACACCAAACGTCATGCCAACCAATAAAGGGAGAATAGCAGTCACTCTAGAAGCTG
AAATTTACCAATGGATTGCTAACCGAGCGTCTGAGGAAGGAAGACCGTTGGCTAATCTTGCCGCTTTCTT
ACTCACACGAGTTGTTAAAGAACAAATGGAACAAGAAGCCAAGGACAACCAAGACAAGCAGGGGGCAGCA
TGAGCGAAGACAGACTAGCCAGAATAGAAGCTGCGTTAGACAGCCAAGTTGCAGTGAATGCCGACCTCCG
CACATCGGTTACAGAACTCCGCGCAACCGCAGAAGCATTGTTGCAAACAGTTCAAATCCATCAGCAGAAC
TTTGAAATTCTTACCGCTAGGCAATTACAAACCGAAGCACGGCTTGATGAGTACCAACGTACCACTAGCG
CGGCACTCGACAGAATTGGCGCGGTCTTAGACTACCTCGTTAGGCAGCAAAACGGTTGAGGTGAGGGATG
AGCGATGACTATCTAGACGGATATCCCGCAAGAGGCCCTTTCGTCTTCAAGAATTCCCGTTTGACTGGCG
ATGCTGCTACTGAAACTAACAACTACATCGACTACGCAATTAACGCCCTCAGCTAATTTTGCTTAGTCTA
GGCCCGGATGGGTAAGTGGTTTTCAGCTTAAGTGTTGGGTTCTACTTACTTCTCCGGGTCTTGCTCTATC
TAAAAACATTGGTTTAACAAGGAGTATTAGGCAAATGCCAGTTACTGTCGCTGCCTCTCGCTTGGGAACC
GCTGCGTTTGACCAATCACCCGTCGAACTGCGCGCTAACTATTCTCGACCTGCAGGTCGACGGTATCGAT
AAGCTTGATAACGCTTTTACTTTTTCCTCTTGCCATAGTTAAAAAATTCTTTTTTATCTGTTCTTCTCAC
CCACTAAATTGCTTTTATCCCTTCACGACCTTCGCGGTTTACGGAAAGTATGAGATGATTCCCCTATATT
TCGGGGTATTTAATGAATTGGGTTAGTTTTCACACATTCCCGCTTCTGCACTCTTGCCGACCTCCTTTAT
TGACAGGAGACGAGCTAAGAGCCAATTTACTTGACGGATATTTAGTAGAGTAATCAGCGCAAGATGAAAA
AATTGCACACCACGTAATTTGTAACTTGTCTCACAATATATCAAGAAATGGCATAAGTTATTCTTTGAAA
GTTCTTAACTTACATATTTAAATTTGTTATTACATAAAGTTTTAAACGTTTTGTTATCGAATTCCTGCAG
CCCGGGGGATCCTCTAGATTTAAGAAGGAGATATACATATGAGTAAAGGAGAAGAACTTTTCACTGGAGT
TGTCCCAATTCTTGTTGAATTAGATGGCGATGTTAATGGGCAAAAATTCTCTGTCAGTGGAGAGGGTGAA
GGTGATGCAACATACGGAAAACTTACCCTTAAATTTATTTGCACTACTGGGAAGCTACCTGTTCCATGGC
CAACACTTGTCACTACTTTCGCGTATGGTCTTCAATGCTTTGCGAGATACCCAGATCATATGAAACAGCA
TGACTTTTTCAAGAGTGCCATGCCCGAAGGTTATGTACAGGAAAGAACTATATTTTACAAAGATGACGGG
AACTACAAGACACGTGCTGAAGTCAAGTTTGAAGGTGATACCCTTGTTAATAGAATCGAGTTAAAAGGTA
TTGATTTTAAAGAAGATGGAAACATTCTTGGACACAAAATGGAATACAACTATAACTCACATAATGTATA
CATCATGGCAGACAAACCAAAGAATGGAATCAAAGTTAACTTCAAAATTAGACACAACATTAAAGATGGA
AGCGTTCAATTAGCAGACCATTATCAACAAAATACTCCAATTGGCGATGGCCCTGTCCTTTTACCAGACA
ACCATTACCTGTCCACACAATCTGCCCTTTCCAAAGATCCCAACGAAAAGAGAGATCACATGATCCTTCT
TGAGTTTGTAACAGCTGCTGGGATTACACATGGCATGGATGAACTATACAAATAAGAATTCAGACCTGCA
GGCATGCAAGCT
Features (pLannotate 1.2.2; 13 found; start..end, strand, type, name):
    104..692     +  rep_origin     ori: high-copy-number ColE1/pMB1/pBR322/pUC origin of replication
    878..1018    -  misc_feature   bom: basis of mobility region from pBR322
   1120..1279    -  CDS            rop (fragment): Rop protein, which maintains plasmids at low copy number; rop
   1275..1401    -  CDS            TcR (fragment): tetracycline efflux protein; tet; confers resistance to tetracycline
   1401..1550    -  CDS            ble (fragment): BLE_KLEPN - Experimental evidence at protein level: Swiss-Prot protein existence level 1. Binding protein with a strong affinity to the bleomycin family of antibiotics. Binds to CL990; an antimitotic-antibiotic compound. From Klebsiella pneumoniae.
   1574..2365    -  CDS            neo: KKA2_KLEPN - Also known as kan, nptII. Experimental evidence at protein level: Swiss-Prot protein existence level 1. Resistance to kanamycin, neomycin, paromomycin, ribostamycin, butirosin and gentamicin B. From Klebsiella pneumoniae.
   2397..3041    -  CDS            tnpA (fragment): TN5P_ECOLX - Also known as tnp. Experimental evidence at protein level: Swiss-Prot protein existence level 1. Mediates transposition of transposon Tn5 by a 'cut and paste' mechanism. First, the monomeric transposase binds the 19 bp inverted DNA repeats flanking the transposon. Then, dimerization of the DNA- bound transposase creates a synaptic DNA complex. After nicking of the first DNA strand, excision of the transposon proceeds through a series of intermediates. The transposase then mediates the insertion of the transposon at a new site by strand transfer. The activity of the wild- type tran
   9502..9573    +  CDS            cpcA (fragment): PHCA_SYNP2 - Experimental evidence at protein level: Swiss-Prot protein existence level 1. Light-harvesting photosynthetic bile pigment-protein from the phycobiliprotein complex (phycobilisome, PBS). Phycocyanin is the major phycobiliprotein in the PBS rod. From Synechococcus sp. (strain ATCC 27264 / PCC 7002 / PR-6) (Agmenellum quadruplicatum).
   9695..9778    +  CDS            cpcC (fragment): PYR1_SYNP2 - Experimental evidence at protein level: Swiss-Prot protein existence level 1. Rod linker protein, associated with phycocyanin. Linker polypeptides determine the state of aggregation and the location of the disk-shaped phycobiliprotein units within the phycobilisome and modulate their spectroscopic properties in order to mediate a directed and optimal energy transfer. From Synechococcus sp. (strain ATCC 27264 / PCC 7002 / PR-6) (Agmenellum quadruplicatum).
   9784..9810    -  misc_feature   MCS (fragment): pBluescript multiple cloning site
  10205..10237   -  misc_feature   MCS (fragment): pBluescript multiple cloning site
  10259..10972   +  CDS            GFPmut2: GFPmut2 is a basic (constitutively fluorescent) green fluorescent protein published in 1996, derived from Aequorea victoria. It is reported to be a very rapidly-maturing weak dimer.
  10983..11002   +  misc_feature   MCS (fragment): pUC18/19 multiple cloning site
