[The description below was written by a language model from this plasmid's Addgene catalogue record and pLannotate feature annotations shown in this document.]
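Description:
pAM1954 is an approximately 11 kb cyanobacterial shuttle vector built on the pAM542 backbone. It carries a GFPmut2 reporter under the control of the rbcL promoter (PrbcL) for use in the filamentous cyanobacterium Anabaena sp. strain PCC 7120. For propagation in E. coli it has a ColE1/pMB1-type origin. It also retains the pBR322 bom (basis of mobility) region, which allows conjugal mobilisation when transfer functions are supplied in trans. Selection is by kanamycin through the Tn5-derived neo (nptII) gene. Fragments of the adjacent Tn5 ble and transposase genes, and remnants of pBR322 rop and TcR, are non-functional leftovers of vector construction. A stretch of more than 6 kb between the Tn5 segment and the reporter region carries no annotation. The replication functions for the cyanobacterial host would be expected to lie there, but the record does not identify them.

According to the depositor, the payload was made by inserting a blunted HindIII–BamHI fragment containing gfp from pKEN2-GFPmut2 into pAM542, downstream of the PrbcL fragment already present in that vector. The annotated GFPmut2 coding sequence (a rapidly maturing Aequorea victoria GFP variant) sits near the end of the sequence, flanked by polylinker remnants. The catalogue lists the insert species as Anabaena, although GFP itself is of jellyfish origin. The promoter is not annotated in the feature table. Short matches to the cpcA and cpcC phycocyanin genes lie upstream of the reporter, and the record does not explain their role. The associated publication concerns heterocyst pattern formation, so the construct plausibly reports PrbcL activity in living filaments, though the record does not state its exact experimental use.
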