Addgene plasmid #40250: pAM1954
Depositing lab: Susan Golden. Depositing organization: University of California, San Diego (UCSD). Publication: Heterocyst pattern formation controlled by a diffusible peptide. Yoon HS, Golden JW. Science. 1998 Oct 30;282(5390):935-8. 10.1126/science.282.5390.935 PubMed 9794762.
Backbone
  Vector backbone: pAM542
  Total vector size (bp): 11000
  Vector type: Cyanobacteria cloning vector
Growth in bacteria
  Bacterial resistance: Kanamycin, 50 μg/mL
  Growth temperature: 37°C
  Growth strain: DH10B
  Copy number: Unknown
Gene/Insert
  Gene/Insert name: GFPmut2
  Species: Anabaena sp. Strain PCC 7120
  Insert size (bp): 800
  Promoter: n/a
  Cloning method: Restriction Enzyme; 5′ cloning site n/a (unknown if destroyed); 3′ cloning site n/a (unknown if destroyed)
  Sequencing primers: 5′ n/a; 3′ n/a
Terms and licenses: Academic/Nonprofit Terms; Industry Terms: Not Available to Industry
Depositor comments: gfp from pKEN2-GFPmut2 inserted into pAM542, which contains PrbcL on a shuttle vector. HindIII-Klenow filled-BamHI fragment containing GFPmut2 was inserted into SacI-T4 blunted-BamHI digested pAM542. PrbcL promoter fragment drives GFPmut2.
How to cite: pAM1954 was a gift from Susan Golden (Addgene plasmid # 40250 ; http://n2t.net/addgene:40250 ; RRID:Addgene_40250)
