>Addgene plasmid #40250 | pAM1954 | addgene partial sequence | sequence record 69852 | GFP_R
CATATGTATATCTCCTTCTTAAATCTAGAGGATCCCCCGGGCTGCAGGAATTCGATAACGCTTTTACTTT
TTCCTCTTGCCATAGTTAAAAAATTCTTTTTTATCTGTTCTTCTCACCCACTAAATTGCTTTTATCCCTT
CACGACCTTCGCGGTTTACGGAAAGTATGAGATGATTCCCCTATATTTCGGGGTATTTAATGAATTGGGT
TAGTTTTCACACATTCCCGCTTCTGCACTCTTGCCGACCTCCTTTATTGACAGGAGACGAGCTAAGAGCC
AATTTACTTGACGGATATTTAGTAGAGTAATCAGCGCAAGATGAAAAAATTGCACACCACGTAATTTGTA
ACTTGTCTCACAATATATCAAGAAATGGCATAAGTTATTCTTTGAAAGTTCTTAACTTACATATTTAAAT
TTGTTATTACATAAAGTTTTAAACGTTTTGTTTCAAGCTTATCGATACCGTCGACCTGCAGGTCGAGAAT
AGTTAGCGCGCAGTTCGACGGGTGATTGGTCAAACGCAGCGGTTCCCAAGCGAGAGGCAGCGACAGTAAC
TGGCATTTGCCTAATACTCCTTGTTAAACCAATGTTTTTAGATAGAGCAAGACCCGGAGAAGTAAGTAGA
ACCCAACACTTAAGCTGAAAACCACTTACCCATCCGGGCCTAGACTAAGCAAAATTAGCTGAGGGCGTTA
ATTGCGTAGTCGATGTAGTTGTTAGTTTCAGTAGCAGCATCGCCAGTCAAACGGGAATTCTTGAAGACGA
AAGGGCCTCTTGCGGGATATCCGTCTAGATAGTCATCGCTCATCCCTCACCTCAACCGTTTTGCTGCCTA
ACGAGGTAGTCTAAGACCGCGCCAATTCTGTCGAGTGCCGCGCTAGTG
